>Addgene plasmid #185917 | pCMV-T7-ABE8.20m-nSpRY-P2A-EGFP (KAC1335) | addgene full sequence | sequence record 367357 | Addgene NGS Result
ATATGCCAAGTACGCCCCCTATTGACGTCAATGACGGTAAATGGCCCGCCTGGCATTATGCCCAGTACAT
GACCTTATGGGACTTTCCTACTTGGCAGTACATCTACGTATTAGTCATCGCTATTACCATGGTGATGCGG
TTTTGGCAGTACATCAATGGGCGTGGATAGCGGTTTGACTCACGGGGATTTCCAAGTCTCCACCCCATTG
ACGTCAATGGGAGTTTGTTTTGGCACCAAAATCAACGGGACTTTCCAAAATGTCGTAACAACTCCGCCCC
ATTGACGCAAATGGGCGGTAGGCGTGTACGGTGGGAGGTCTATATAAGCAGAGCTGGTTTAGTGAACCGT
CAGATCCGCTAGAGATCCGCGGCCGCTAATACGACTCACTATAGGGAGAGCCGCCACCATGAAACGGACA
GCCGACGGAAGCGAGTTCGAGTCACCAAAGAAGAAGCGGAAAGTCTCTGAGGTGGAGTTTTCCCACGAGT
ACTGGATGAGACATGCCCTGACCCTGGCCAAGAGGGCACGCGATGAGAGGGAGGTGCCTGTGGGAGCCGT
GCTGGTGCTGAACAATAGAGTGATCGGCGAGGGCTGGAACAGAGCCATCGGCCTGCACGACCCAACAGCC
CATGCCGAAATTATGGCCCTGAGACAGGGCGGCCTGGTCATGCAGAACTACAGACTGTACGACGCCACCC
TGTACAGCACATTCGAGCCTTGCGTGATGTGCGCCGGCGCCATGATCCACTCTAGGATCGGCCGCGTGGT
GTTTGGCGTGAGGAACGCAAAAACCGGCGCCGCAGGCTCCCTGATGGACGTGCTGCACCACCCCGGCATG
AATCACCGCGTCGAAATTACCGAGGGAATCCTGGCAGATGAATGTGCCGCCCTGCTGTGCAGATTCTTTC
GGATGCCTAGAAGAGTGTTCAATGCTCAGAAGAAGGCCCAGAGCTCCACCGACTCCGGAGGATCTAGCGG
AGGCTCCTCTGGCTCTGAGACACCTGGCACAAGCGAGAGCGCAACACCTGAAAGCAGCGGGGGCAGCAGC
GGGGGGTCAGACAAGAAGTACAGCATCGGCCTGGCCATCGGCACCAACTCTGTGGGCTGGGCCGTGATCA
CCGACGAGTACAAGGTGCCCAGCAAGAAATTCAAGGTGCTGGGCAACACCGACCGGCACAGCATCAAGAA
GAACCTGATCGGAGCCCTGCTGTTCGACAGCGGCGAAACAGCCGAGAGAACCCGGCTGAAGAGAACCGCC
AGAAGAAGATACACCAGACGGAAGAACCGGATCTGCTATCTGCAAGAGATCTTCAGCAACGAGATGGCCA
AGGTGGACGACAGCTTCTTCCACAGACTGGAAGAGTCCTTCCTGGTGGAAGAGGATAAGAAGCACGAGCG
GCACCCCATCTTCGGCAACATCGTGGACGAGGTGGCCTACCACGAGAAGTACCCCACCATCTACCACCTG
AGAAAGAAACTGGTGGACAGCACCGACAAGGCCGACCTGCGGCTGATCTATCTGGCCCTGGCCCACATGA
TCAAGTTCCGGGGCCACTTCCTGATCGAGGGCGACCTGAACCCCGACAACAGCGACGTGGACAAGCTGTT
CATCCAGCTGGTGCAGACCTACAACCAGCTGTTCGAGGAAAACCCCATCAACGCCAGCGGCGTGGACGCC
AAGGCCATCCTGTCTGCCAGACTGAGCAAGAGCAGACGGCTGGAAAATCTGATCGCCCAGCTGCCCGGCG
AGAAGAAGAATGGCCTGTTCGGAAACCTGATTGCCCTGAGCCTGGGCCTGACCCCCAACTTCAAGAGCAA
CTTCGACCTGGCCGAGGATGCCAAACTGCAGCTGAGCAAGGACACCTACGACGACGACCTGGACAACCTG
CTGGCCCAGATCGGCGACCAGTACGCCGACCTGTTTCTGGCCGCCAAGAACCTGTCCGACGCCATCCTGC
TGAGCGACATCCTGAGAGTGAACACCGAGATCACCAAGGCCCCCCTGAGCGCCTCTATGATCAAGAGATA
CGACGAGCACCACCAGGACCTGACCCTGCTGAAAGCTCTCGTGCGGCAGCAGCTGCCTGAGAAGTACAAA
GAGATTTTCTTCGACCAGAGCAAGAACGGCTACGCCGGCTACATTGACGGCGGAGCCAGCCAGGAAGAGT
TCTACAAGTTCATCAAGCCCATCCTGGAAAAGATGGACGGCACCGAGGAACTGCTCGTGAAGCTGAACAG
AGAGGACCTGCTGCGGAAGCAGCGGACCTTCGACAACGGCAGCATCCCCCACCAGATCCACCTGGGAGAG
CTGCACGCCATTCTGCGGCGGCAGGAAGATTTTTACCCATTCCTGAAGGACAACCGGGAAAAGATCGAGA
AGATCCTGACCTTCCGCATCCCCTACTACGTGGGCCCTCTGGCCAGGGGAAACAGCAGATTCGCCTGGAT
GACCAGAAAGAGCGAGGAAACCATCACCCCCTGGAACTTCGAGGAAGTGGTGGACAAGGGCGCTTCCGCC
CAGAGCTTCATCGAGCGGATGACCAACTTCGATAAGAACCTGCCCAACGAGAAGGTGCTGCCCAAGCACA
GCCTGCTGTACGAGTACTTCACCGTGTATAACGAGCTGACCAAAGTGAAATACGTGACCGAGGGAATGAG
AAAGCCCGCCTTCCTGAGCGGCGAGCAGAAAAAGGCCATCGTGGACCTGCTGTTCAAGACCAACCGGAAA
GTGACCGTGAAGCAGCTGAAAGAGGACTACTTCAAGAAAATCGAGTGCTTCGACTCCGTGGAAATCTCCG
GCGTGGAAGATCGGTTCAACGCCTCCCTGGGCACATACCACGATCTGCTGAAAATTATCAAGGACAAGGA
CTTCCTGGACAATGAGGAAAACGAGGACATTCTGGAAGATATCGTGCTGACCCTGACACTGTTTGAGGAC
AGAGAGATGATCGAGGAACGGCTGAAAACCTATGCCCACCTGTTCGACGACAAAGTGATGAAGCAGCTGA
AGCGGCGGAGATACACCGGCTGGGGCAGGCTGAGCCGGAAGCTGATCAACGGCATCCGGGACAAGCAGTC
CGGCAAGACAATCCTGGATTTCCTGAAGTCCGACGGCTTCGCCAACAGAAACTTCATGCAGCTGATCCAC
GACGACAGCCTGACCTTTAAAGAGGACATCCAGAAAGCCCAGGTGTCCGGCCAGGGCGATAGCCTGCACG
AGCACATTGCCAATCTGGCCGGCAGCCCCGCCATTAAGAAGGGCATCCTGCAGACAGTGAAGGTGGTGGA
CGAGCTCGTGAAAGTGATGGGCCGGCACAAGCCCGAGAACATCGTGATCGAAATGGCCAGAGAGAACCAG
ACCACCCAGAAGGGACAGAAGAACAGCCGCGAGAGAATGAAGCGGATCGAAGAGGGCATCAAAGAGCTGG
GCAGCCAGATCCTGAAAGAACACCCCGTGGAAAACACCCAGCTGCAGAACGAGAAGCTGTACCTGTACTA
CCTGCAGAATGGGCGGGATATGTACGTGGACCAGGAACTGGACATCAACCGGCTGTCCGACTACGATGTG
GACCATATCGTGCCTCAGAGCTTTCTGAAGGACGACTCCATCGACAACAAGGTGCTGACCAGAAGCGACA
AGAACCGGGGCAAGAGCGACAACGTGCCCTCCGAAGAGGTCGTGAAGAAGATGAAGAACTACTGGCGGCA
GCTGCTGAACGCCAAGCTGATTACCCAGAGAAAGTTCGACAATCTGACCAAGGCCGAGAGAGGCGGCCTG
AGCGAACTGGATAAGGCCGGCTTCATCAAGAGACAGCTGGTGGAAACCCGGCAGATCACAAAGCACGTGG
CACAGATCCTGGACTCCCGGATGAACACTAAGTACGACGAGAATGACAAGCTGATCCGGGAAGTGAAAGT
GATCACCCTGAAGTCCAAGCTGGTGTCCGATTTCCGGAAGGATTTCCAGTTTTACAAAGTGCGCGAGATC
AACAACTACCACCACGCCCACGACGCCTACCTGAACGCCGTCGTGGGAACCGCCCTGATCAAAAAGTACC
CTAAGCTGGAAAGCGAGTTCGTGTACGGCGACTACAAGGTGTACGACGTGCGGAAGATGATCGCCAAGAG
CGAGCAGGAAATCGGCAAGGCTACCGCCAAGTACTTCTTCTACAGCAACATCATGAACTTTTTCAAGACC
GAGATTACCCTGGCCAACGGCGAGATCCGGAAGCGGCCTCTGATCGAGACAAACGGCGAAACCGGGGAGA
TCGTGTGGGATAAGGGCCGGGATTTTGCCACCGTGCGGAAAGTGCTGAGCATGCCCCAAGTGAATATCGT
GAAAAAGACCGAGGTGCAGACAGGCGGCTTCAGCAAAGAGTCTATCAGACCCAAGAGGAACAGCGATAAG
CTGATCGCCAGAAAGAAGGACTGGGACCCTAAGAAGTACGGCGGCTTCCTGTGGCCCACCGTGGCCTATT
CTGTGCTGGTGGTGGCCAAAGTGGAAAAGGGCAAGTCCAAGAAACTGAAGAGTGTGAAAGAGCTGCTGGG
GATCACCATCATGGAAAGAAGCAGCTTCGAGAAGAATCCCATCGACTTTCTGGAAGCCAAGGGCTACAAA
GAAGTGAAAAAGGACCTGATCATCAAGCTGCCTAAGTACTCCCTGTTCGAGCTGGAAAACGGCCGGAAGA
GAATGCTGGCCTCTGCCAAGCAGCTGCAGAAGGGAAACGAACTGGCCCTGCCCTCCAAATATGTGAACTT
CCTGTACCTGGCCAGCCACTATGAGAAGCTGAAGGGCTCCCCCGAGGATAATGAGCAGAAACAGCTGTTT
GTGGAACAGCACAAGCACTACCTGGACGAGATCATCGAGCAGATCAGCGAGTTCTCCAAGAGAGTGATCC
TGGCCGACGCTAATCTGGACAAAGTGCTGTCCGCCTACAACAAGCACCGGGATAAGCCCATCAGAGAGCA
GGCCGAGAATATCATCCACCTGTTTACCCTGACCAGACTGGGAGCCCCTAGAGCCTTCAAGTACTTTGAC
ACCACCATCGACCCCAAGCAGTACAGAAGCACCAAAGAGGTGCTGGACGCCACCCTGATCCACCAGAGCA
TCACCGGCCTGTACGAGACACGGATCGACCTGTCTCAGCTGGGAGGTGACTCTGGCGGCTCAAAAAGAAC
CGCCGACGGCAGCGAATTCGAGCCCAAGAAGAAGAGGAAAGTCGGAAGCGGAGCTACTAACTTCAGCCTG
CTGAAGCAGGCTGGAGACGTGGAGGAGAACCCTGGACCTATGGTGAGCAAGGGCGAGGAGCTGTTCACCG
GGGTGGTGCCCATCCTGGTCGAGCTGGACGGCGACGTAAACGGCCACAAGTTCAGCGTGTCCGGCGAGGG
CGAGGGCGATGCCACCTACGGCAAGCTGACCCTGAAGTTCATCTGCACCACCGGCAAGCTGCCCGTGCCC
TGGCCCACCCTCGTGACCACCCTGACCTATGGAGTGCAGTGCTTCAGCCGCTACCCCGACCACATGAAGC
AGCACGACTTCTTCAAGTCCGCCATGCCCGAAGGCTACGTCCAGGAGCGCACCATCTTCTTCAAGGACGA
CGGCAACTACAAGACCCGCGCCGAGGTGAAGTTCGAGGGCGACACCCTGGTGAACCGCATCGAGCTGAAG
GGCATCGACTTCAAGGAGGACGGCAACATCCTGGGGCACAAGCTGGAGTACAACTACAACAGCCACAACG
TCTATATCATGGCCGACAAGCAGAAGAACGGCATCAAGGTGAACTTCAAGATCCGCCACAACATCGAGGA
CGGCAGCGTGCAGCTCGCCGACCACTACCAGCAGAACACCCCCATCGGCGACGGCCCCGTGCTGCTGCCC
GACAACCACTACCTGAGCACCCAGTCCGCCCTGAGCAAAGACCCCAACGAGAAGCGCGATCACATGGTCC
TGCTGGAGTTCGTGACCGCCGCCGGGATCACTCTCGGCATGGACGAGCTGTACAAGTCTGGTGGTTCTCC
CAAGAAGAAGAGGAAAGTCTAACCGGTCATCATCACCATCACCATTGAGTTTAAACCCGCTGATCAGCCT
CGACTGTGCCTTCTAGTTGCCAGCCATCTGTTGTTTGCCCCTCCCCCGTGCCTTCCTTGACCCTGGAAGG
TGCCACTCCCACTGTCCTTTCCTAATAAAATGAGGAAATTGCATCGCATTGTCTGAGTAGGTGTCATTCT
ATTCTGGGGGGTGGGGTGGGGCAGGACAGCAAGGGGGAGGATTGGGAAGACAATAGCAGGCATGCTGGGG
ATGCGGTGGGCTCTATGGCTTCTGAGGCGGAAAGAACCAGCTGGGGCTCGATACCGTCGACCTCTAGCTA
GAGCTTGGCGTAATCATGGTCATAGCTGTTTCCTGTGTGAAATTGTTATCCGCTCACAATTCCACACAAC
ATACGAGCCGGAAGCATAAAGTGTAAAGCCTAGGGTGCCTAATGAGTGAGCTAACTCACATTAATTGCGT
TGCGCTCACTGCCCGCTTTCCAGTCGGGAAACCTGTCGTGCCAGCTGCATTAATGAATCGGCCAACGCGC
GGGGAGAGGCGGTTTGCGTATTGGGCGCTCTTCCGCTTCCTCGCTCACTGACTCGCTGCGCTCGGTCGTT
CGGCTGCGGCGAGCGGTATCAGCTCACTCAAAGGCGGTAATACGGTTATCCACAGAATCAGGGGATAACG
CAGGAAAGAACATGTGAGCAAAAGGCCAGCAAAAGGCCAGGAACCGTAAAAAGGCCGCGTTGCTGGCGTT
TTTCCATAGGCTCCGCCCCCCTGACGAGCATCACAAAAATCGACGCTCAAGTCAGAGGTGGCGAAACCCG
ACAGGACTATAAAGATACCAGGCGTTTCCCCCTGGAAGCTCCCTCGTGCGCTCTCCTGTTCCGACCCTGC
CGCTTACCGGATACCTGTCCGCCTTTCTCCCTTCGGGAAGCGTGGCGCTTTCTCATAGCTCACGCTGTAG
GTATCTCAGTTCGGTGTAGGTCGTTCGCTCCAAGCTGGGCTGTGTGCACGAACCCCCCGTTCAGCCCGAC
CGCTGCGCCTTATCCGGTAACTATCGTCTTGAGTCCAACCCGGTAAGACACGACTTATCGCCACTGGCAG
CAGCCACTGGTAACAGGATTAGCAGAGCGAGGTATGTAGGCGGTGCTACAGAGTTCTTGAAGTGGTGGCC
TAACTACGGCTACACTAGAAGAACAGTATTTGGTATCTGCGCTCTGCTGAAGCCAGTTACCTTCGGAAAA
AGAGTTGGTAGCTCTTGATCCGGCAAACAAACCACCGCTGGTAGCGGTGGTTTTTTTGTTTGCAAGCAGC
AGATTACGCGCAGAAAAAAAGGATCTCAAGAAGATCCTTTGATCTTTTCTACGGGGTCTGACACTCAGTG
GAACGAAAACTCACGTTAAGGGATTTTGGTCATGAGATTATCAAAAAGGATCTTCACCTAGATCCTTTTA
AATTAAAAATGAAGTTTTAAATCAATCTAAAGTATATATGAGTAAACTTGGTCTGACAGTTACCAATGCT
TAATCAGTGAGGCACCTATCTCAGCGATCTGTCTATTTCGTTCATCCATAGTTGCCTGACTCCCCGTCGT
GTAGATAACTACGATACGGGAGGGCTTACCATCTGGCCCCAGTGCTGCAATGATACCGCGAGACCCACGC
TCACCGGCTCCAGATTTATCAGCAATAAACCAGCCAGCCGGAAGGGCCGAGCGCAGAAGTGGTCCTGCAA
CTTTATCCGCCTCCATCCAGTCTATTAATTGTTGCCGGGAAGCTAGAGTAAGTAGTTCGCCAGTTAATAG
TTTGCGCAACGTTGTTGCCATTGCTACAGGCATCGTGGTGTCACGCTCGTCGTTTGGTATGGCTTCATTC
AGCTCCGGTTCCCAACGATCAAGGCGAGTTACATGATCCCCCATGTTGTGCAAAAAAGCGGTTAGCTCCT
TCGGTCCTCCGATCGTTGTCAGAAGTAAGTTGGCCGCAGTGTTATCACTCATGGTTATGGCAGCACTGCA
TAATTCTCTTACTGTCATGCCATCCGTAAGATGCTTTTCTGTGACTGGTGAGTACTCAACCAAGTCATTC
TGAGAATAGTGTATGCGGCGACCGAGTTGCTCTTGCCCGGCGTCAATACGGGATAATACCGCGCCACATA
GCAGAACTTTAAAAGTGCTCATCATTGGAAAACGTTCTTCGGGGCGAAAACTCTCAAGGATCTTACCGCT
GTTGAGATCCAGTTCGATGTAACCCACTCGTGCACCCAACTGATCTTCAGCATCTTTTACTTTCACCAGC
GTTTCTGGGTGAGCAAAAACAGGAAGGCAAAATGCCGCAAAAAAGGGAATAAGGGCGACACGGAAATGTT
GAATACTCATACTCTTCCTTTTTCAATATTATTGAAGCATTTATCAGGGTTATTGTCTCATGAGCGGATA
CATATTTGAATGTATTTAGAAAAATAAACAAATAGGGGTTCCGCGCACATTTCCCCGAAAAGTGCCACCT
GACGTCGACGGATCGGGAGATCGATCTCCCGATCCCCTAGGGTCGACTCTCAGTACAATCTGCTCTGATG
CCGCATAGTTAAGCCAGTATCTGCTCCCTGCTTGTGTGTTGGAGGTCGCTGAGTAGTGCGCGAGCAAAAT
TTAAGCTACAACAAGGCAAGGCTTGACCGACAATTGCATGAAGAATCTGCTTAGGGTTAGGCGTTTTGCG
CTGCTTCGCGATGTACGGGCCAGATATACGCGTTGACATTGATTATTGACTAGTTATTAATAGTAATCAA
TTACGGGGTCATTAGTTCATAGCCCATATATGGAGTTCCGCGTTACATAACTTACGGTAAATGGCCCGCC
TGGCTGACCGCCCAACGACCCCCGCCCATTGACGTCAATAATGACGTATGTTCCCATAGTAACGCCAATA
GGGACTTTCCATTGACGTCAATGGGTGGAGTATTTACGGTAAACTGCCCACTTGGCAGTACATCAAGTGT
ATC
Features (pLannotate 1.2.2; 17 found; start..end, strand, type, name):
    132..335     +  promoter       CMV promoter: human cytomegalovirus (CMV) immediate early promoter
    377..395     +  promoter       T7 promoter: promoter for bacteriophage T7 RNA polymerase
    466..960     +  CDS            tadA: TADA_ECOLI - Also known as yfhC. Experimental evidence at protein level: Swiss-Prot protein existence level 1. Catalyzes the deamination of adenosine to inosine at the wobble position 34 of tRNA(Arg2). Essential for cell viability. From Escherichia coli (strain K12).
   1060..5161    +  CDS            dCas9 (fragment): catalytically dead mutant of the Cas9 endonuclease from the Streptococcus pyogenes Type II CRISPR/Cas system RNA-guided DNA-binding protein that lacks endonuclease activity due to the D10A mutation in the RuvC catalytic domain and the N863A mutation in the HNH catalytic domain
   5290..6006    +  CDS            EGFP: EGFP is a basic (constitutively fluorescent) green fluorescent protein published in 1996, derived from Aequorea victoria. It is reported to be a rapidly-maturing weak dimer with moderate acid sensitivity.
   6094..6318    +  polyA_signal   bGH poly(A) signal: bovine growth hormone polyadenylation signal
   6322..6343    +  promoter       SV40 promoter (fragment): SV40 enhancer and early promoter
   6348..6364    +  misc_feature   MCS (fragment): pBluescript multiple cloning site
   6413..6429    -  protein_bind   lac operator: The lac repressor binds to the lac operator to inhibit transcription in E. coli. This inhibition can be relieved by adding lactose or isopropyl-β-D-thiogalactopyranoside (IPTG). lac repressor encoded by lacI
   6437..6467    -  promoter       lac promoter: promoter for the E. coli lac operon
   6482..6503    -  protein_bind   CAP binding site: CAP binding activates transcription in the presence of cAMP. E. coli catabolite activator protein
   6516..6608    -  CDS            lacI (fragment): lac repressor; lacI; The lac repressor binds to the lac operator to inhibit transcription in E. coli. This inhibition can be relieved by adding lactose or isopropyl-β-D-thiogalactopyranoside (IPTG).
   6791..7379    -  rep_origin     ori: high-copy-number ColE1/pMB1/pBR322/pUC origin of replication
   7550..8410    -  CDS            AmpR: β-lactamase; bla; confers resistance to ampicillin, carbenicillin, and related antibiotics
   8411..8515    -  promoter       AmpR promoter: bla
   8586..8630    -  misc_feature   bom (fragment): basis of mobility region from pBR322
   8785..131     +  enhancer       CMV enhancer (across the origin): human cytomegalovirus immediate early enhancer
