[The description below was written by a language model from this plasmid's Addgene catalogue record and pLannotate feature annotations shown in this document.]
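Description:
pCMV-T7-ABE8.20m-nSpRY-P2A-EGFP (KAC1335) is a 9,033 bp mammalian expression plasmid that also serves as an in vitro transcription template, built by Gibson cloning on the pCMV_ABEmax_P2A_GFP backbone. It is maintained in E. coli through a high-copy ColE1/pUC-type origin and selected with ampicillin via the β-lactamase gene. Short remnants of lac regulatory elements, a pBluescript polylinker, an SV40 promoter and the pBR322 bom region are annotated in the backbone but appear to be vestigial fragments.

The payload is a single human codon-optimized open reading frame placed downstream of the CMV enhancer/promoter, with a T7 promoter between CMV and the coding sequence so the same cassette can be transcribed by T7 RNA polymerase to make mRNA. The frame encodes the ABE8.20m adenine base editor: an evolved E. coli TadA-derived deaminase domain fused to a Cas9 nickase, flanked by bipartite nuclear localization signals and followed by a 3xFLAG tag, a P2A self-cleaving peptide and EGFP, and terminated by the bGH polyadenylation signal. The Cas9 portion is nSpRY, an S. pyogenes Cas9 variant carrying the D10A nickase mutation plus eleven further substitutions listed in the record; SpRY is known for greatly relaxed PAM requirements. The automated annotation labels this region as a dCas9 fragment, but the catalogue entry describes a nickase rather than a catalytically dead enzyme. P2A-EGFP yields a separate fluorescent protein that marks transfected cells.

No guide RNA cassette is annotated, so a guide must be supplied separately. The plasmid is used for A-to-G base editing at sites with few PAM constraints, and was deposited with work optimizing base editors to correct SMN2 for spinal muscular atrophy.
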