Addgene plasmid #185917: pCMV-T7-ABE8.20m-nSpRY-P2A-EGFP (KAC1335)
Purpose: pCMV and pT7 plasmid encoding human codon optimized ABE8.20m A-to-G base editor with nicakse SpRY(D10A/A61R/L1111R/D1135L/S1136W/G1218K/E1219Q/N1317R/A1322R/R1333P/R1335Q/T1337R) and P2A-EGFP
Depositing lab: Benjamin Kleinstiver. Depositing organization: Massachusetts General Hospital. Publication: Optimization of base editors for the functional correction of SMN2 as a treatment for spinal muscular atrophy. Alves CRR, Ha LL, Yaworski R, Sutton ER, Lazzarotto CR, Christie KA, Reilly A, Beauvais A, Doll RM, de la Cruz D, Maguire CA, Swoboda KJ, Tsai SQ, Kothary R, Kleinstiver BP. Nat Biomed Eng. 2023 Dec 6. doi: 10.1038/s41551-023-01132-z. PubMed 38057426.
Backbone
  Vector backbone: pCMV_ABEmax_P2A_GFP
  Backbone manufacturer: Addgene Plasmid #112101
  Vector type: Mammalian Expression ; in vitro transcription; T7 promoter
Growth in bacteria
  Bacterial resistance: Ampicillin, 100 μg/mL
  Growth temperature: 37°C
  Growth strain: DH5alpha
  Copy number: High Copy
Gene/Insert
  Gene/Insert name: human codon optimized ABE8.20m-nSpRY-P2A-EGFP (alt name: KAC1335)
  Species: Synthetic
  Mutation: nSpRY=D10A/A61R/L1111R/D1135L/S1136W/G1218K/E1219Q/N1317R/A1322R/R1333P/R1335Q/T1337R
  Promoter: CMV and T7
  Tag / fusion protein: BPNLS (N terminal on insert); BPNLS-3xFLAG-P2A-EGFP (C terminal on insert)
  Cloning method: Gibson Cloning
  Sequencing primers: 5′ oBK6928-CCAAGTCTCCACCCCATTGACG; 3′ oBK219-GGGAGTGGCACCTTCCAGGGTC
Terms and licenses: Academic/Nonprofit Terms; Industry Terms: Not Available to Industry
Depositor comments: Please visit https://www.biorxiv.org/content/10.1101/2023.01.20.524978v1 for bioRxiv preprint.
How to cite: pCMV-T7-ABE8.20m-nSpRY-P2A-EGFP (KAC1335) was a gift from Benjamin Kleinstiver (Addgene plasmid # 185917 ; http://n2t.net/addgene:185917 ; RRID:Addgene_185917)
